>Addgene plasmid #27288 | pEF1-alpha-IIb | addgene full sequence | sequence record 128538 | Addgene assembled sequence
AATATTATTGAAGCATTTATCAGGGTTATTGTCTCATGAGCGGATACATATTTGAATGTATTTAGAAAAA
TAAACAAATAGGGGTTCCGCGCACATTTCCCCGAAAAGTGCCACCTGACGTCGACGGATCGGGAGATCTC
CCGATCCCCTATGGTGCACTCTCAGTACAATCTGCTCTGATGCCGCATAGTTAAGCCAGTATCTGCTCCC
TGCTTGTGTGTTGGAGGTCGCTGAGTAGTGCGCGAGCAAAATTTAAGCTACAACAAGGCAAGGCTTGACC
GACAATTGCATGAAGAATCTGCTTAGGGTTAGGCGTTTTGCGCTGCTTCGCGATGTACGGGCCAGATATA
CGCGTTGACATTGATTATTGACTAGGCTTTTGCAAAAAGCTTTGCAAAGATGGATAAAGTTTTAAACAGA
GAGGAATCTTTGCAGCTAATGGACCTTCTAGGTCTTGAAAGGAGTGGGAATTGGCTCCGGTGCCCGTCAG
TGGGCAGAGCGCACATCGCCCACAGTCCCCGAGAAGTTGGGGGGAGGGGTCGGCAATTGAACCGGTGCCT
AGAGAAGGTGGCGCGGGGTAAACTGGGAAAGTGATGTCGTGTACTGGCTCCGCCTTTTTCCCGAGGGTGG
GGGAGAACCGTATATAAGTGCAGTAGTCGCCGTGAACGTTCTTTTTCGCAACGGGTTTGCCGCCAGAACA
CAGGTAAGTGCCGTGTGTGGTTCCCGCGGGCCTGGCCTCTTTACGGGTTATGGCCCTTGCGTGCCTTGAA
TTACTTCCACCTGGCTGCAGTACGTGATTCTTGATCCCGAGCTTCGGGTTGGAAGTGGGTGGGAGAGTTC
GAGGCCTTGCGCTTAAGGAGCCCCTTCGCCTCGTGCTTGAGTTGAGGCCTGGCCTGGGCGCTGGGGCCGC
CGCGTGCGAATCTGGTGGCACCTTCGCGCCTGTCTCGCTGCTTTCGATAAGTCTCTAGCCATTTAAAATT
TTTGATGACCTGCTGCGACGCTTTTTTTCTGGCAAGATAGTCTTGTAAATGCGGGCCAAGATCTGCACAC
TGGTATTTCGGTTTTTGGGGCCGCGGGCGGCGACGGGGCCCGTGCGTCCCAGCGCACATGTTCGGCGAGG
CGGGGCCTGCGAGCGCGGCCACCGAGAATCGGACGGGGGTAGTCTCAAGCTGGCCGGCCTGCTCTGGTGC
CTGGCCTCGCGCCGCCGTGTATCGCCCCGCCCTGGGCGGCAAGGCTGGCCCGGTCGGCACCAGTTGCGTG
AGCGGAAAGATGGCCGCTTCCCGGCCCTGCTGCAGGGAGCTCAAAATGGAGGACGCGGCGCTCGGGAGAG
CGGGCGGGTGAGTCACCCACACAAAGGAAAAGGGCCTTTCCGTCCTCAGCCGTCGCTTCATGTGACTCCA
CGGAGTACCGGGCGCCGTCCAGGCACCTCGATTAGTTCTCGAGCTTTTGGAGTACGTCGTCTTTAGGTTG
GGGGGAGGGGTTTTATGCGATGGAGTTTCCCCACACTGAGTGGGTGGAGACTGAAGTTAGGCCAGCTTGG
CACTTGATGTAATTCTCCTTGGAATTTGCCCTTTTTGAGTTTGGATCTTGGTTCATTCTCAAGCCTCAGA
CAGTGGTTCAAAGTTTTTTTCTTCCATTTCAGGTGTCGTGAGGAATTAGCTTGGTACTAATACGACTCAC
TATAGGGAGACCCAAGCTGGCTAGGTAAGCTTGGTACCGAGCTCGGATCCACTAGTCCAGTGTGGTGGAA
TTCTGCAGATATCCAGCACAGTGGCGGCCGCTCGAGTCTAGTCCAGTGTGGTGGAATTCCAAGATGGCCA
GAGCTTTGTGTCCACTGCAAGCCCTCTGGCTTCTGGAGTGGGTGCTGCTGCTCTTGGGACCTTGTGCTGC
CCCTCCAGCCTGGGCCTTGAACCTGGACCCAGTGCAGCTCACCTTCTATGCAGGCCCCAATGGCAGCCAG
TTTGGATTTTCACTGGACTTCCACAAGGACAGCCATGGGAGAGTGGCCATCGTGGTGGGCGCCCCGCGGA
CCCTGGGCCCCAGCCAGGAGGAGACGGGCGGCGTGTTCCTGTGCCCCTGGAGGGCCGAGGGCGGCCAGTG
CCCCTCGCTGCTCTTTGACCTCCGTGATGAGACCCGAAATGTAGGCTCCCAAACTTTACAAACCTTCAAG
GCCCGCCAAGGACTGGGGGCGTCGGTCGTCAGCTGGAGCGACGTCATTGTGGCCTGCGCCCCCTGGCAGC
ACTGGAACGTCCTAGAAAAGACTGAGGAGGCTGAGAAGACGCCCGTAGGTAGCTGCTTTTTGGCTCAGCC
AGAGAGCGGCCGCCGCGCCGAGTACTCCCCCTGTCGCGGGAACACCCTGAGCCGCATTTACGTGGAAAAT
GATTTTAGCTGGGACAAGCGTTACTGTGAAGCGGGCTTCAGCTCCGTGGTCACTCAGGCCGGAGAGCTGG
TGCTTGGGGCTCCTGGCGGCTATTATTTCTTAGGTCTCCTGGCCCAGGCTCCAGTTGCGGATATTTTCTC
GAGTTACCGCCCAGGCATCCTTTTGTGGCACGTGTCCTCCCAGAGCCTCTCCTTTGACTCCAGCAACCCA
GAGTACTTCGACGGCTACTGGGGGTACTCGGTGGCCGTGGGCGAGTTCGACGGGGATCTCAACACTACAG
AATATGTCGTCGGTGCCCCCACTTGGAGCTGGACCCTGGGAGCGGTGGAAATTTTGGATTCCTACTACCA
GAGGCTGCATCGGCTGCGCGGAGAGCAGATGGCGTCGTATTTTGGGCATTCAGTGGCTGTCACTGACGTC
AACGGGGATGGGAGGCATGATCTGCTGGTGGGCGCTCCACTGTATATGGAGAGCCGGGCAGACCGAAAAC
TGGCCGAAGTGGGGCGTGTGTATTTGTTCCTGCAGCCGCGAGGCCCCCACGCGCTGGGTGCCCCCAGCCT
CCTGCTGACTGGCACACAGCTCTATGGGCGATTCGGCTCTGCCATCGCACCCCTGGGCGACCTCGACCGG
GATGGCTACAATGACATTGCAGTGGCTGCCCCCTACGGGGGTCCCAGTGGCCGGGGCCAAGTGCTGGTGT
TCCTGGGTCAGAGTGAGGGGCTGAGGTCACGTCCCTCCCAGGTCCTGGACAGCCCCTTCCCCACAGGCTC
TGCCTTTGGCTTCTCCCTTCGAGGTGCCGTAGACATCGATGACAACGGATACCCAGACCTGATCGTGGGA
GCTTACGGGGCCAACCAGGTGGCTGTGTACAGAGCTCAGCCAGTGGTGAAGGCCTCTGTCCAGCTACTGG
TGCAAGATTCACTGAATCCTGCTGTGAAGAGCTGTGTCCTACCTCAGACCAAGACACCCGTGAGCTGCTT
CAACATCCAGATGTGTGTTGGAGCCACTGGGCACAACATTCCTCAGAAGCTATCCCTAAATGCCGAGCTG
CAGCTGGACCGGCAGAAGCCCCGCCAGGGCCGGCGGGTGCTGCTGCTGGGCTCTCAACAGGCAGGCACCA
CCCTGAACCTGGATCTGGGCGGAAAGCACAGCCCCATCTGCCACACCACCATGGCCTTCCTTCGAGATGA
GGCAGACTTCCGGGACAAGCTGAGCCCCATTGTGCTCAGCCTCAATGTGTCCCTACCGCCCACGGAGGCT
GGAATGGCCCCTGCTGTCGTGCTGCATGGAGACACCCATGTGCAGGAGCAGACACGAATCGTCCTGGACT
GTGGGGAAGATGACGTATGTGTGCCCCAGCTTCAGCTCACTGCCAGCGTGACGGGCTCCCCGCTCCTAGT
TGGGGCAGATAATGTCCTGGAGCTGCAGATGGACGCAGCCAACGAGGGCGAGGGGGCCTATGAAGCAGAG
CTGGCCGTGCACCTGCCCCAGGGCGCCCACTACATGCGGGCCCTAAGCAATGTCGAGGGCTTTGAGAGAC
TCATCTGTAATCAGAAGAAGGAGAATGAGACCAGGGTGGTGCTGTGTGAGCTGGGCAACCCCATGAAGAA
GAACGCCCAGATAGGAATCGCGATGTTGGTGAGCGTGGGGAATCTGGAAGAGGCTGGGGAGTCTGTGTCC
TTCCAGCTGCAGATACGGAGCAAGAACAGCCAGAATCCAAACAGCAAGATTGTGCTGCTGGACGTGCCGG
TCCGGGCAGAGGCCCAAGTGGAGCTGCGAGGGAACTCCTTTCCAGCCTCCCTGGTGGTGGCAGCAGAAGA
AGGTGAGAGGGAGCAGAACAGCTTGGACAGCTGGGGACCCAAAGTGGAGCACACCTATGAGCTCCACAAC
AATGGCCCTGGGACTGTGAATGGTCTTCACCTCAGCATCCACCTTCCGGGACAGTCCCAGCCCTCCGACC
TGCTCTACATCCTGGATATACAGCCCCAGGGGGGCCTTCAGTGCTTCCCACAGCCTCCTGTCAACCCTCT
CAAGGTGGACTGGGGGCTGCCCATCCCCAGCCCCTCCCCCATTCACCCGGCCCATCACAAGCGGGATCGC
AGACAGATCTTCCTGCCAGAGCCCGAGCAGCCCTCGAGGCTTCAGGATCCAGTTCTCGTAAGCTGCGACT
CGGCGCCCTGTACTGTGGTGCAGTGTGACCTGCAGGAGATGGCGCGCGGGCAGCGGGCCATGGTCACGGT
GCTGGCCTTCCTGTGGCTGCCCAGCCTCTACCAGAGGCCTCTGGATCAGTTTGTGCTGCAGTCGCACGCA
TGGTTCAACGTGTCCTCCCTCCCCTATGCGGTGCCCCCGCTCAGCCTGCCCCGAGGGGAAGCTCAGGTGT
GGACACAGCTGCTCCGGGCCTTGGAGGAGAGGGCCATTCCAATCTGGTGGGTGCTGGTGGGTGTGCTGGG
TGGCCTGCTGCTGCTCACCATCCTGGTCCTGGCCATGTGGAAGGTCGGCTTCTTCAAGCGGAACCGGCCA
CCCCTGGAAGAAGATGATGAAGAGGGGGAGTCTAGAGGGCCCTTCGAAGGTAAGCCTATCCCTAACCCTC
TCCTCGGTCTCGATTCTACGCGTACCGGTCATCATCACCATCACCATTGAGTTTAAACCCGCTGATCAGC
CTCGACTGTGCCTTCTAGTTGCCAGCCATCTGTTGTTTGCCCCTCCCCCGTGCCTTCCTTGACCCTGGAA
GGTGCCACTCCCACTGTCCTTTCCTAATAAAATGAGGAAATTGCATCGCATTGTCTGAGTAGGTGTCATT
CTATTCTGGGGGGTGGGGTGGGGCAGGACAGCAAGGGGGAGGATTGGGAAGACAATAGCAGGCATGCTGG
GGATGCGGTGGGCTCTATGGCTTCTGAGGCGGAAAGAACCAGCTGGGGCTCTAGGGGGTATCCCC
[124 nt withheld, positions 5316-5439]
C
[91 nt withheld, positions 5441-5531]
A
[49 nt withheld, positions 5533-5581]
CCTTTGACGTTGGAGTCCACGTTCTTT
[37 nt withheld, positions 5609-5645]
ACCCTATCTCGGTCTATTCTTTTGATTTATAAGGGATTTTGCCGATTTCGGCCTATTGGTTAAAAAATGA
GCTGATTTAACAAAAATTTAACGCGAATTAATTCTGTGGAATGTGTGTCAGTTAGGGTGTGGAAAGTCCC
CAGGCTCCCCAGCAGGCAGAAGTATGCAAAGCATGCATCTCAATTAGTCAGCAACCAGGTGTGGAAAGTC
CCCAGGCTCCCCAGCAGGCAGAAGTATGCAAAGCATGCATCTCAATTAGTCAGCAACCATAGTCCCGCCC
CTAACTCCGCCCATCCCGCCCCTAACTCCGCCCAGTTCCGCCCATTCTCCGCCCCATGGCTGACTAATTT
TTTTTATTTATGCAGAGGCCGAGGCCGCCTCTGCCTCTGAGCTATTCCAGAAGTAGTGAGGAGGCTTTTT
TGGAGGCCTAGGCTTTTGCAAAAAGCTCCCGGGAGCTTGTATATCCATTTTCGGATCTGATCAAGAGACA
GGATGAGGATCGTTTCGCATGATTGAACAAGATGGATTGCACGCAGGTTCTCCGGCCGCTTGGGTGGAGA
GGCTATTCGGCTATGACTGGGCACAACAGACAATCGGCTGCTCTGATGCCGCCGTGTTCCGGCTGTCAGC
GCAGGGGCGCCCGGTTCTTTTTGTCAAGACCGACCTGTCCGGTGCCCTGAATGAACTGCAGGACGAGGCA
GCGCGGCTATCGTGGCTGGCCACGACGGGCGTTCCTTGCGCAGCTGTGCTCGACGTTGTCACTGAAGCGG
GAAGGGACTGGCTGCTATTGGGCGAAGTGCCGGGGCAGGATCTCCTGTCATCTCACCTTGCTCCTGCCGA
GAAAGTATCCATCATGGCTGATGCAATGCGGCGGCTGCATACGCTTGATCCGGCTACCTGCCCATTCGAC
CACCAAGCGAAACATCGCATCGAGCGAGCACGTACTCGGATGGAAGCCGGTCTTGTCGATCAGGATGATC
TGGACGAAGAGCATCAGGGGCTCGCGCCAGCCGAACTGTTCGCCAGGCTCAAGGCGCGCATGCCCGACGG
CGAGGATCTCGTCGTGACCCATGGCGATGCCTGCTTGCCGAATATCATGGTGGAAAATGGCCGCTTTTCT
GGATTCATCGACTGTGGCCGGCTGGGTGTGGCGGACCGCTATCAGGACATAGCGTTGGCTACCCGTGATA
TTGCTGAAGAGCTTGGCGGCGAATGGGCTGACCGCTTCCTCGTGCTTTACGGTATCGCCGCTCCCGATTC
GCAGCGCATCGCCTTCTATCGCCTTCTTGACGAGTTCTTCTGAGCGGGACTCTGGGGTTCGCGAAATGAC
CGACCAAGCGACGCCCAACCTGCCATCACGAGATTTCGATTCCACCGCCGCCTTCTATGAAAGGTTGGGC
TTCGGAATCGTTTTCCGGGACGCCGGCTGGATGATCCTCCAGCGCGGGGATCTCATGCTGGAGTTCTTCG
CCCACCCCAACTTGTTTATTGCAGCTTATAATGGTTACAAATAAAGCAATAGCATCACAAATTTCACAAA
TAAAGCATTTTTTTCACTGCATTCTAGTTGTGGTTTGTCCAAACTCATCAATGTATCTTATCATGTCTGT
ATACCGTCGACCTCTAGCTAGAGCTTGGCGTAATCATGGTCATAGCTGTTTCCTGTGTGAAATTGTTATC
CGCTCACAATTCCACACAACATACGAGCCGGAAGCATAAAGTGTAAAGCCTGGGGTGCCTAATGAGTGAG
CTAACTCACATTAATTGCGTTGCGCTCACTGCCCGCTTTCCAGTCGGGAAACCTGTCGTGCCAGCTGCAT
TAATGAATCGGCCAACGCGCGGGGAGAGGCGGTTTGCGTATTGGGCGCTCTTCCGCTTCCTCGCTCACTG
ACTCGCTGCGCTCGGTCGTTCGGCTGCGGCGAGCGGTATCAGCTCACTCAAAGGCGGTAATACGGTTATC
CACAGAATCAGGGGATAACGCAGGAAAGAACATGTGAGCAAAAGGCCAGGAACCGTAAAAAGGCCGCGTT
GCTGGCGTTTTTCCATAGGCTCCGCCCCCCTGACGAGCATCACAAAAATCGACGCTCAAGTCAGAGGTGG
CGAAACCCGACAGGACTATAAAGATACCAGGCGTTTCCCCCTGGAAGCTCCCTCGTGCGCTCTCCTGTTC
CGACCCTGCCGCTTACCGGATACCTGTCCGCCTTTCTCCCTTCGGGAAGCGTGGCGCTTTCTCATAGCTC
ACGCTGTAGGTATCTCAGTTCGGTGTAGGTCGTTCGCTCCAAGCTGGGCTGTGTGCACGAACCCCCCGTT
CAGCCCGACCGCTGCGCCTTATCCGGTAACTATCGTCTTGAGTCCAACCCGGTAAGACACGACTTATCGC
CACTGGCAGCAGCCACTGGTAACAGGATTAGCAGAGCGAGGTATGTAGGCGGTGCTACAGAGTTCTTGAA
GTGGTGGCCTAACTACGGCTACACTAGAAGAACAGTATTTGGTATCTGCGCTCTGCTGAAGCCAGTTACC
TTCGGAAAAAGAGTTGGTAGCTCTTGATCCGGCAAACAAACCACCGCTGGTAGCGGTGGTTTTTTTGTTT
GCAAGCAGCAGATTACGCGCAGAAAAAAAGGATCTCAAGAAGATCCTTTGATCTTTTCTACGGGGTCTGA
CGCTCAGTGGAACGAAAACTCACGTTAAGGGATTTTGGTCATGAGATTATCAAAAAGGATCTTCACCTAG
ATCCTTTTAAATTAAAAATGAAGTTTTAAATCAATCTAAAGTATATATGAGTAAACTTGGTCTGACAGTT
ACCAATGCTTAATCAGTGAGGCACCTATCTCAGCGATCTGTCTATTTCGTTCATCCATAGTTGCCTGACT
CCCCGTCGTGTAGATAACTACGATACGGGAGGGCTTACCATCTGGCCCCAGTGCTGCAATGATACCGCGA
GACCCACGCTCACCGGCTCCAGATTTATCAGCAATAAACCAGCCAGCCGGAAGGGCCGAGCGCAGAAGTG
GTCCTGCAACTTTATCCGCCTCCATCCAGTCTATTAATTGTTGCCGGGAAGCTAGAGTAAGTAGTTCGCC
AGTTAATAGTTTGCGCAACGTTGTTGCCATTGCTACAGGCATCGTGGTGTCACGCTCGTCGTTTGGTATG
GCTTCATTCAGCTCCGGTTCCCAACGATCAAGGCGAGTTACATGATCCCCCATGTTGTGCAAAAAAGCGG
TTAGCTCCTTCGGTCCTCCGATCGTTGTCAGAAGTAAGTTGGCCGCAGTGTTATCACTCATGGTTATGGC
AGCACTGCATAATTCTCTTACTGTCATGCCATCCGTAAGATGCTTTTCTGTGACTGGTGAGTACTCAACC
AAGTCATTCTGAGAATAGTGTATGCGGCGACCGAGTTGCTCTTGCCCGGCGTCAATACGGGATAATACCG
CGCCACATAGCAGAACTTTAAAAGTGCTCATCATTGGAAAACGTTCTTCGGGGCGAAAACTCTCAAGGAT
CTTACCGCTGTTGAGATCCAGTTCGATGTAACCCACTCGTGCACCCAACTGATCTTCAGCATCTTTTACT
TTCACCAGCGTTTCTGGGTGAGCAAAAACAGGAAGGCAAAATGCCGCAAAAAAGGGAATAAGGGCGACAC
GGAAATGTTGAATACTCATACTCTTCCTTTTTC
Features (pLannotate 1.2.2; 21 found; start..end, strand, type, name):
    150..202     -  misc_feature   bom (fragment): basis of mobility region from pBR322
    357..375     +  enhancer       CMV enhancer (fragment): human cytomegalovirus immediate early enhancer
    400..466     +  CDS            small t antigen (fragment): SV40 (simian virus 40) small t antigen
    473..1651    +  promoter       EF-1α promoter: strong constitutive promoter for human elongation factor EF-1α
   1668..1686    +  promoter       T7 promoter: promoter for bacteriophage T7 RNA polymerase
   1814..4930    +  CDS            ITGA2B: ITA2B_HUMAN - Also known as GP2B, ITGAB. Experimental evidence at protein level: Swiss-Prot protein existence level 1. Integrin alpha-IIb/beta-3 is a receptor for fibronectin, fibrinogen, plasminogen, prothrombin, thrombospondin and vitronectin. It recognizes the sequence R-G-D in a wide array of ligands. It recognizes the sequence H-H-L-G-G-G-A-K-Q-A-G-D-V in fibrinogen gamma chain. Following activation integrin alpha-IIb/beta-3 brings about platelet/platelet interaction through binding of soluble fibrinogen. This step leads to rapid platelet aggregation which physically plugs ruptured endoth
   4949..4990    +  CDS            V5 tag: epitope tag from simian virus 5
   5046..5270    +  polyA_signal   bGH poly(A) signal: bovine growth hormone polyadenylation signal
   5274..5295    +  promoter       SV40 promoter (fragment): SV40 enhancer and early promoter
   5316..5744    +  rep_origin     f1 ori (sequence partly withheld): f1 bacteriophage origin of replication; arrow indicates direction of (+) strand synthesis
   5758..6087    +  promoter       SV40 promoter: SV40 enhancer and early promoter
   6154..6945    +  CDS            neo: KKA2_KLEPN - Also known as kan, nptII. Experimental evidence at protein level: Swiss-Prot protein existence level 1. Resistance to kanamycin, neomycin, paromomycin, ribostamycin, butirosin and gentamicin B. From Klebsiella pneumoniae.
   6971..7129    +  CDS            ble (fragment): BLE_KLEPN - Experimental evidence at protein level: Swiss-Prot protein existence level 1. Binding protein with a strong affinity to the bleomycin family of antibiotics. Binds to CL990; an antimitotic-antibiotic compound. From Klebsiella pneumoniae.
   7124..7245    +  polyA_signal   SV40 poly(A) signal: SV40 polyadenylation signal
   7318..7334    -  protein_bind   lac operator: The lac repressor binds to the lac operator to inhibit transcription in E. coli. This inhibition can be relieved by adding lactose or isopropyl-β-D-thiogalactopyranoside (IPTG). lac repressor encoded by lacI
   7342..7372    -  promoter       lac promoter: promoter for the E. coli lac operon
   7387..7408    -  protein_bind   CAP binding site: CAP binding activates transcription in the presence of cAMP. E. coli catabolite activator protein
   7421..7513    -  CDS            lacI (fragment): lac repressor; lacI; The lac repressor binds to the lac operator to inhibit transcription in E. coli. This inhibition can be relieved by adding lactose or isopropyl-β-D-thiogalactopyranoside (IPTG).
   7685..8273    -  rep_origin     ori: high-copy-number ColE1/pMB1/pBR322/pUC origin of replication
   8444..9304    -  CDS            AmpR: β-lactamase; bla; confers resistance to ampicillin, carbenicillin, and related antibiotics
   9305..91      -  promoter       AmpR promoter (across the origin): bla
