[The description below was written by a language model from this plasmid's Addgene catalogue record and pLannotate feature annotations shown in this document.]
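Description:
pEF1-alpha-IIb is a mammalian expression plasmid built on the Invitrogen pEF1/V5-HisA backbone and carrying the human integrin alpha IIb subunit (ITGA2B, also called GPIIb or CD41). The assembled sequence is about 9.3 kb. It is propagated in E. coli through a high-copy ColE1/pUC-type origin with ampicillin selection from the bla gene, and an f1 origin is also present. For selection in mammalian cells, an SV40 early promoter drives the neomycin phosphotransferase gene, terminated by an SV40 polyadenylation signal, which allows stable transfectants to be selected with G418.

The ITGA2B coding sequence, annotated at roughly 3.1 kb within a recorded insert of about 3.3 kb, sits downstream of the strong constitutive human EF-1α promoter and is followed by the bovine growth hormone polyadenylation signal. A T7 promoter lies between the EF-1α promoter and the insert and serves as a sequencing primer site. No mutation is recorded. The backbone supplies C-terminal V5 and His tags, and a V5 tag is annotated shortly after the ITGA2B reading frame. However, neither the catalogue entry nor the feature table establishes whether the insert keeps its own stop codon or reads through into the tags, and the His tag itself was not annotated. Several short annotated fragments (CMV enhancer, small t antigen, ble, lacI) are probably partial matches to backbone sequence rather than functional elements.

The alpha IIb subunit pairs with integrin beta 3 to form the platelet receptor for fibrinogen and other RGD-containing ligands. The construct is associated with work on conformational rearrangements of integrin extracellular domains during outside-in and inside-out signalling, which suggests use in expressing alpha IIb in transfected mammalian cells, presumably together with a beta 3 construct.
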