Addgene plasmid #27288: pEF1-alpha-IIb
Depositing lab: Timothy Springer. Depositing organization: Boston Children's Hospital. Publication: Global conformational rearrangements in integrin extracellular domains in outside-in and inside-out signaling. Takagi J, Petre BM, Walz T, Springer TA. Cell. 2002 Sep 6. 110(5):599-11. 10.1016/S0092-8674(02)00935-2 PubMed 12230977.
Backbone
  Vector backbone: pEF1/V5-HisA
  Backbone manufacturer: Invitrogen
  Backbone size w/o insert (bp): 6200
  Vector type: Mammalian Expression
  Selectable markers: Neomycin (select with G418)
Growth in bacteria
  Bacterial resistance: Ampicillin, 100 μg/mL
  Growth temperature: 37°C
  Growth strain: DH5alpha
  Copy number: High Copy
Gene/Insert
  Gene/Insert name: integrin alpha IIb (alt name: GPIIb, CD41)
  Species: H. sapiens (human)
  Insert size (bp): 3300
  Mutation: n/a
  GenBank ID: NM_000419
  Entrez Gene: ITGA2B (a.k.a. BDPLT16, BDPLT2, CD41, CD41B, GP2B, GPIIb, GT, GT1, GTA, HPA3, PPP1R93)
  Tag / fusion protein: V5 (C terminal on backbone); His (C terminal on backbone)
  Cloning method: Restriction Enzyme; 5′ cloning site Spe I (unknown if destroyed); 3′ cloning site Pme I (unknown if destroyed)
  Sequencing primers: 5′ T7; 3′ BGH
Terms and licenses: Academic/Nonprofit Terms; Industry Terms: Not Available to Industry
How to cite: pEF1-alpha-IIb was a gift from Timothy Springer (Addgene plasmid # 27288 ; http://n2t.net/addgene:27288 ; RRID:Addgene_27288)
