>Addgene plasmid #27288 | pEF1-alpha-IIb | addgene partial sequence | sequence record 32456 | 27288 with BGH-rev
TCATGGTGATGGTGATGATGACCGGTACGCGTAGAATCGAGACCGAGGAGAGGGTTAGGGATAGGCTTAC
CTTCGAAGGGCCCTCTAGACTCCCCCTCTTCATCATCTTCTTCCAGGGGTGGCCGGTTCCGCTTGAAGAA
GCCGACCTTCCACATGGCCAGGACCAGGATGGTGAGCAGCAGCAGGCCACCCAGCACACCCACCAGCACC
CACCAGATTGGAATGGCCCTCTCCTCCAAGGCCCGGAGCAGCTGTGTCCACACCTGAGCTTCCCCTCGGG
GCAGGCTGAGCGGGGGCACCGCATAGGGGAGGGAGGACACGTTGAACCATGCGTGCGACTGCAGCACAAA
CTGATCCAGAGGCCTCTGGTAGAGGCTGGGCAGCCACAGGAAGGCCAGCACCGTGACCATGGCCCGCTGC
CCGCGCGCCATCTCCTGCAGGTCACACTGCACCACAGTACAGGGCGCCGAGTCGCAGCTTACGAGAACTG
GATCCTGAAGCCTCGAGGGCTGCTCGGGCTCTGGCAGGAAGATCTGTCTGCGATCCCGCTTGTGATGGGC
CGGGTGAATGGGGGAGGGGCTGGGGATGGGCAGCCCCCAGTCCACCTTGAGAGGGTTGACAGGAGGCTGT
GGGAAGCACTGAAGGCCCCCCTGGGGCTGTATATCCAGGATGTAGAGCAGGTCGGAGGGCTGGGACTGTC
CCGGAAGGTGGATGCTGAGGTGAAGACCATTCACAGTCCCAGGGCCATTGTTGTGGAGCTCATAGGTGTG
CTCCACTTTGGGTCCCCAGCTGTCCAAGCTGTTCTGCTCCCTCTCACCTTCTTCTGCTGCCACCACCAGG
GA
