>Addgene plasmid #27288 | pEF1-alpha-IIb | addgene partial sequence | sequence record 128536 | EF1a-F 5'-TCAAGCCTCAGACAGTGGTTC-3'
ATTAGCTTGGTACTAATACGACTCACTATAGGGAGACCCAAGCTGGCTAGGTAAGCTTGGTACCGAGCTC
GGATCCACTAGTCCAGTGTGGTGGAATTCTGCAGATATCCAGCACAGTGGCGGCCGCTCGAGTCTAGTCC
AGTGTGGTGGAATTCCAAGATGGCCAGAGCTTTGTGTCCACTGCAAGCCCTCTGGCTTCTGGAGTGGGTG
CTGCTGCTCTTGGGACCTTGTGCTGCCCCTCCAGCCTGGGCCTTGAACCTGGACCCAGTGCAGCTCACCT
TCTATGCAGGCCCCAATGGCAGCCAGTTTGGATTTTCACTGGACTTCCACAAGGACAGCCATGGGAGAGT
GGCCATCGTGGTGGGCGCCCCGCGGACCCTGGGCCCCAGCCAGGAGGAGACGGGCGGCGTGTTCCTGTGC
CCCTGGAGGGCCGAGGGCGGCCAGTGCCCCTCGCTGCTCTTTGACCTCCGTGATGAGACCCGAAATGTAG
GCTCCCAAACTTTACAAACCTTCAAGGCCCGCCAAGGACTGGGGGCGTCGGTCGTCAGCTGGAGCGACGT
CATTGTGGCCTGCGCCCCCTGGCAGCACTGGAACGTCCTAGAAAAGACTGAGGAGGCTGAGAAGACGCCC
GTAGGTAGCTGCTTTTTGGCTCAGCCAGAGAGCGGCCGCCGCGCCGAGTACTCCCCCTGTCGCGGGAACA
CCCTGAGCCGCATTTACGTGGAAAATGATTTTAGCTGGGACAAGCGTTACTGTGAAGCGGGCTTCAGCTC
CGTGGTCACTCAGGCCGGAGAGCTGGTGCTTGGGGCTCCTGGCGGCTATTATTTCTTAGGTCTCCTGGCC
CAGGCTCCAGTTGCGGATATTTTCTCGAGTTACCGCCCAGGCATCCTTTTGTGGCACGTGTCCTCCCAGA
